Addgene plasmid #133254: pMXs_FLAG-NDT1
Purpose: Express FLAG-tagged NDT1 in mammalian cells
Depositing lab: David Sabatini. Depositing organization: Whitehead Institute for Biomedical Research. Publication: MCART1/SLC25A51 is required for mitochondrial NAD transport. Kory N, Uit de Bos J, van der Rijt S, Jankovic N, Gura M, Arp N, Pena IA, Prakash G, Chan SH, Kunchok T, Lewis CA, Sabatini DM. Sci Adv. 2020 Oct 21;6(43):eabe5310. doi: 10.1126/sciadv.abe5310. Print 2020 Oct. PubMed 33087354.
Backbone
  Vector backbone: pMXs
  Backbone manufacturer: Cell Biolabs, Inc.
  Backbone size w/o insert (bp): 5600
  Vector type: Mammalian Expression, Retroviral
  Selectable markers: Blasticidin
Growth in bacteria
  Bacterial resistance: Ampicillin, 100 μg/mL
  Growth temperature: 30°C
  Growth strain: NEB Stable
  Copy number: High Copy
Gene/Insert
  Gene/Insert name: NDT1 (alt names: YIL006W; YIA6)
  Species: S. cerevisiae (budding yeast)
  Mutation: codon-optimized for expression in human cells
  Entrez Gene: YIA6 (a.k.a. YIL006W, NDT1)
  Tag / fusion protein: 3xFLAG (N terminal on backbone)
  Cloning method: Restriction Enzyme; 5′ cloning site EcoRI (unknown if destroyed); 3′ cloning site NotI (unknown if destroyed)
  Sequencing primers: 5′ GTGGACCATCCTCTAG; 3′ GACGGCAATATGGTG
Terms and licenses: Academic/Nonprofit Terms; Industry Terms: Not Available to Industry
How to cite: pMXs_FLAG-NDT1 was a gift from David Sabatini (Addgene plasmid # 133254 ; http://n2t.net/addgene:133254 ; RRID:Addgene_133254)
