[The description below was written by a language model from this plasmid's Addgene catalogue record and pLannotate feature annotations shown in this document.]
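Description:
pMXs_FLAG-NDT1 is a Moloney murine leukemia virus-based retroviral vector built on the pMXs backbone for stable expression of a FLAG-tagged yeast protein in mammalian cells. In bacteria it is maintained through a high-copy ColE1/pUC-type origin and selected with ampicillin via the β-lactamase gene and its bla promoter. The viral portion is framed by MMLV long terminal repeats. Downstream of the 5′ LTR lie the MMLV packaging signal, a truncated gag sequence lacking its start codon, and a pol region carrying the splice acceptor. Together these allow the transcript to be packaged into retroviral particles when viral proteins are supplied in trans by packaging cells. No separate internal promoter is annotated, so expression of the payload is presumably driven from the 5′ LTR.

The insert is NDT1 (also called YIA6 or YIL006W) from Saccharomyces cerevisiae, codon-optimized for human cells and cloned between EcoRI and NotI sites. It is fused at its N terminus to a backbone-encoded 3xFLAG epitope for detection or immunoprecipitation. The feature table annotates only a FLAG fragment here, and the short adjacent match to a fluorescent protein is most likely a spurious hit on tag or linker sequence rather than a real reporter. Following the NDT1 coding sequence, an EMCV IRES directs translation of blasticidin S deaminase from the same transcript. Blasticidin selection therefore enriches for transduced cells that also express the tagged protein. The associated publication concerns mitochondrial NAD transport, which suggests that the construct was used to express the yeast protein in human cells in that context, although the record itself states only expression of FLAG-tagged NDT1 in mammalian cells.
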