Features (pLannotate 1.2.2; 17 found; start..end, strand, type, name):
     11..30      +  misc_feature   MESV Ψ (fragment): packaging signal of murine embryonic stem cell virus
     89..505     +  CDS            gag (truncated): truncated Moloney murine leukemia virus (MMLV) gag gene lacking the start codon
    515..889     +  misc_feature   pol region: Moloney murine leukemia virus (MMLV) pol region containing the splice acceptor site
    972..992     +  CDS            FLAG (fragment): FLAG® epitope tag, followed by an enterokinase cleavage site
    993..1020    +  CDS            TDsmURFP (fragment): monomeric tandem dimer of a small ultra-red fluorescent protein derived from a cyanobacterial phycobiliprotein (Rodriguez et al., 2016)
   1026..2144    +  CDS            YIA6: YIA6_YEAST - Also known as NDT1 From Saccharomyces cerevisiae (strain ATCC 204508 / S288c) (Baker's yeast).
   2289..2751    +  misc_feature   IRES: internal ribosome entry site (IRES) of the encephalomyocarditis virus (EMCV)
   2771..3160    +  CDS            BSD: blasticidin S deaminase; Aspergillus terreus BSD; confers resistance to blasticidin
   3209..3330    +  LTR            3' LTR (ΔU3) (fragment): self-inactivating 3' long terminal repeat (LTR) from Moloney murine leukemia virus
   3331..3800    +  LTR            LTR: long terminal repeat from Moloney murine leukemia virus
   3866..3918    -  CDS            lacI (fragment): lac repressor; lacI; The lac repressor binds to the lac operator to inhibit transcription in E. coli. This inhibition can be relieved by adding lactose or isopropyl-β-D-thiogalactopyranoside (IPTG).
   4101..4689    -  rep_origin     ori: high-copy-number ColE1/pMB1/pBR322/pUC origin of replication
   4853..5713    -  CDS            AmpR: β-lactamase; bla; confers resistance to ampicillin, carbenicillin, and related antibiotics
   5714..5818    -  promoter       AmpR promoter: bla
   5848..6441    +  LTR            LTR: long terminal repeat from Moloney murine leukemia virus
   6504..6703    +  misc_feature   MMLV Ψ: packaging signal of Moloney murine leukemia virus (MMLV)
   6755..12      +  misc_feature   MESV Ψ (fragment) (across the origin): packaging signal of murine embryonic stem cell virus
>Addgene plasmid #133254 | pMXs_FLAG-NDT1 | addgene full sequence | sequence record 261723 | Addgene NGS Result
CCGAAGCCGCGCCGCGCGTCTTGTCTGCTGCAGCATCGTTCTGTGTTGTCTCTGTCTGACTGTGTTTCTG
TATTTGTCTGAAAATTAGGGCCAGACTGTTACCACTCCCTTAAGTTTGACCTTAGGTCACTGGAAAGATG
TCGAGCGGATCGCTCACAACCAGTCGGTAGATGTCAAGAAGAGACGTTGGGTTACCTTCTGCTCTGCAGA
ATGGCCAACCTTTAACGTCGGATGGCCGCGAGACGGCACCTTTAACCGAGACCTCATCACCCAGGTTAAG
ATCAAGGTCTTTTCACCTGGCCCGCATGGACACCCAGACCAGGTCCCCTACATCGTGACCTGGGAAGCCT
TGGCTTTTGACCCCCCTCCCTGGGTCAAGCCCTTTGTACACCCTAAGCCTCCGCCTCCTCTTCCTCCATC
CGCCCCGTCTCTCCCCCTTGAACCTCCTCGTTCGACCCCGCCTCGATCCTCCCTTTATCCAGCCCTCACT
CCTTCTCTAGGCGCCCCCATATGGCCATATGAGATCTTATATGGGGCACCCCCGCCCCTTGTAAACTTCC
CTGACCCTGACATGACAAGAGTTACTAACAGCCCCTCTCTCCAAGCTCACTTACAGGCTCTCTACTTAGT
CCAGCACGAAGTCTGGAGACCTCTGGCGGCAGCCTACCAAGAACAACTGGACCGACCGGTGGTACCTCAC
CCTTACCGAGTCGGCGACACAGTGTGGGTCCGCCGACACCAGACTAAGAACCTAGAACCTCGCTGGAAAG
GACCTTACACAGTCCTGCTGACCACCCCCACCGCCCTCAAAGTAGACGGCATCGCAGCTTGGATACACGC
CGCCCACGTGAAGGCTGCCGACCCCGGGGGTGGACCATCCTCTAGACTGCCGGATCTAGCTAGTTAATTA
AGGATCCGCCACCATGGACTACAAGGACCACGACGGTGACTACAAGGACCACGACATCGACTACAAGGAC
GACGACGACAAGGGGCATGGCACCGGCAGCACCGGCAGCGAATTCATGACCCAAACCGATAACCCCGTTC
CGAACTGTGGTCTGTTGCCCGAGCAGCAGTATTGCTCAGCAGATCACGAAGAGCCTCTTCTGCTCCATGA
AGAACAATTGATTTTTCCAGACCATTCCTCACAACTTAGTTCAGCGGACATTATTGAACCGATCAAGATG
AACTCTTCAACAGAATCAATCATTGGGACGACGCTTCGGAAGAAATGGGTTCCCCTCAGCAGCACGCAAA
TCACCGCCCTCTCCGGGGCTTTTGCAGGGTTTCTCAGCGGCGTGGCTGTATGCCCCCTGGACGTGGCGAA
AACCAGATTGCAGGCGCAAGGCTTGCAGACTCGGTTCGAAAACCCCTATTACAGAGGCATCATGGGGACA
CTTTCTACTATTGTACGAGATGAAGGCCCCCGGGGACTGTACAAGGGTCTGGTCCCTATAGTTCTTGGTT
ATTTCCCCACATGGATGATCTATTTCTCTGTTTATGAGTTCTCCAAGAAATTTTTTCACGGCATCTTCCC
GCAATTCGACTTCGTTGCCCAATCATGCGCTGCGATAACGGCAGGAGCAGCGTCTACTACGCTCACAAAC
CCAATATGGGTAGTAAAAACTCGATTGATGCTGCAAAGTAATCTGGGCGAGCATCCGACTCATTACAAGG
GAACCTTCGACGCTTTTCGGAAGCTCTTCTACCAAGAGGGATTCAAAGCCTTGTACGCCGGGCTTGTGCC
AAGCCTTCTCGGACTGTTCCATGTTGCTATTCATTTTCCTATTTACGAGGACCTTAAAGTGCGCTTCCAT
TGTTATTCACGCGAGAACAACACTAACAGCATAAACCTCCAGAGACTGATAATGGCATCCAGTGTCTCAA
AGATGATTGCCAGTGCGGTGACGTATCCCCACGAAATACTCCGCACTCGGATGCAACTCAAGTCTGACAT
ACCCGACTCAATACAGAGGCGCTTGTTCCCCCTCATAAAAGCGACCTATGCTCAGGAAGGCCTGAAGGGA
TTTTACAGTGGTTTCACCACCAACCTTGTTCGCACCATACCCGCTTCTGCAATTACTTTGGTTAGCTTTG
AGTATTTTAGAAACAGGTTGGAGAATATTTCAACGATGGTTATCTAAGCGGCCGCTACGTAAATTCCGCC
CCCCCCCCCCCTCTCCCTCCCCCCCCCCTAACGTTACTGGCCGAAGCCGCTTGGAATAAGGCCGGTGTGC
GTTTGTCTATATGTTATTTTCCACCATATTGCCGTCTTTTGGCAATGTGAGGGCCCGGAAACCTGGCCCT
GTCTTCTTGACGAGCATTCCTAGGGGTCTTTCCCCTCTCGCCAAAGGAATGCAAGGTCTGTTGAATGTCG
TGAAGGAAGCAGTTCCTCTGGAAGCTTCTTGAAGACAAACAACGTCTGTAGCGACCCTTTGCAGGCAGCG
GAACCCCCCACCTGGCGACAGGTGCCTCTGCGGCCAAAAGCCACGTGTATAAGATACACCTGCAAAGGCG
GCACAACCCCAGTGCCACGTTGTGAGTTGGATAGTTGTGGAAAGAGTCAAATGGCTCTCCTCAAGCGTAT
TCAACAAGGGGCTGAAGGATGCCCAGAAGGTACCCCATTGTATGGGATCTGATCTGGGGCCTCGGTGCAC
ATGCTTTACATGTGTTTAGTCGAGGTTAAAAAAACGTCTAGGCCCCCCGAACCACGGGGACGTGGTTTTC
CTTTGAAAAACACGATGATAATATGGCCACAACCATGGTTCCTTTGTCTCAAGAAGAATCCACCCTCATT
GAAAGAGCAACGGCTACAATCAACAGCATCCCCATCTCTGAAGACTACAGCGTCGCCAGCGCAGCTCTCT
CTAGCGACGGCCGCATCTTCACTGGTGTCAATGTATATCATTTTACTGGGGGACCTTGTGCAGAACTCGT
GGTGCTGGGCACTGCTGCTGCTGCGGCAGCTGGCAACCTGACTTGTATCGTCGCGATCGGAAATGAGAAC
AGGGGCATCTTGAGCCCCTGCGGACGGTGCCGACAGGTGCTTCTCGATCTGCATCCTGGGATCAAAGCCA
TAGTGAAGGACAGTGATGGACAGCCGACGGCAGTTGGGATTCGTGAATTGCTGCCCTCTGGTTATGTGTG
GGAGGGCTAAGTCGACGATAAAATAAAAGATTTTATTTAGTCTCCAGAAAAAGGGGGGAATGAAAGACCC
CACCTGTAGGTTTGGCAAGCTAGCTTAAGTAACGCCATTTTGCAAGGCATGGAAAAATACATAACTGAGA
ATAGAGAAGTTCAGATCAAGGTCAGGAACAGATGGAACAGCTGAATATGGGCCAAACAGGATATCTGTGG
TAAGCAGTTCCTGCCCCGGCTCAGGGCCAAGAACAGATGGAACAGCTGAATATGGGCCAAACAGGATATC
TGTGGTAAGCAGTTCCTGCCCCGGCTCAGGGCCAAGAACAGATGGTCCCCAGATGCGGTCCAGCCCTCAG
CAGTTTCTAGAGAACCATCAGATGTTTCCAGGGTGCCCCAAGGACCTGAAATGACCCTGTGCCTTATTTG
AACTAACCAATCAGTTCGCTTCTCGCTTCTGTTCGCGCGCTTCTGCTCCCCGAGCTCAATAAAAGAGCCC
ACAACCCCTCACTCGGGGCGCCAGTCCTCCGATTGACTGAGTCGCCCGGGTACCCGTGTATCCAATAAAC
CCTCTTGCAGTTGCATCCGACTTGTGGTCTCGCTGTTCCTTGGGAGGGTCTCCTCTGAGTGATTGACTAC
CCGTCAGCGGGGGTCTTTCACATGCAGCATGTATCAAAATTAATTTGGTTTTTTTTCTTAAGTATTTACA
TTAAATGGCCATAGTTGCATTAATGAATCGGCCAACGCGCGGGGAGAGGCGGTTTGCGTATTGGGCGCTC
TTCCGCTTCCTCGCTCACTGACTCGCTGCGCTCGGTCGTTCGGCTGCGGCGAGCGGTATCAGCTCACTCA
AAGGCGGTAATACGGTTATCCACAGAATCAGGGGATAACGCAGGAAAGAACATGTGAGCAAAAGGCCAGC
AAAAGGCCAGGAACCGTAAAAAGGCCGCGTTGCTGGCGTTTTTCCATAGGCTCCGCCCCCCTGACGAGCA
TCACAAAAATCGACGCTCAAGTCAGAGGTGGCGAAACCCGACAGGACTATAAAGATACCAGGCGTTTCCC
CCTGGAAGCTCCCTCGTGCGCTCTCCTGTTCCGACCCTGCCGCTTACCGGATACCTGTCCGCCTTTCTCC
CTTCGGGAAGCGTGGCGCTTTCTCATAGCTCACGCTGTAGGTATCTCAGTTCGGTGTAGGTCGTTCGCTC
CAAGCTGGGCTGTGTGCACGAACCCCCCGTTCAGCCCGACCGCTGCGCCTTATCCGGTAACTATCGTCTT
GAGTCCAACCCGGTAAGACACGACTTATCGCCACTGGCAGCAGCCACTGGTAACAGGATTAGCAGAGCGA
GGTATGTAGGCGGTGCTACAGAGTTCTTGAAGTGGTGGCCTAACTACGGCTACACTAGAAGAACAGTATT
TGGTATCTGCGCTCTGCTGAAGCCAGTTACCTTCGGAAAAAGAGTTGGTAGCTCTTGATCCGGCAAACAA
ACCACCGCTGGTAGCGGTGGTTTTTTTGTTTGCAAGCAGCAGATTACGCGCAGAAAAAAAGGATCTCAAG
AAGATCCTTTGATCTTTTCTACGGGGTCTGACGCTCAGTGGAACGAAAACTCACGTTAAGGGATTTTGGT
CATGAGATTATCAAAAAGGATCTTCACCTAGATCCTTTTGCGGCCGGCCGCAAATCAATCTAAAGTATAT
ATGAGTAAACTTGGTCTGACAGTTACCAATGCTTAATCAGTGAGGCACCTATCTCAGCGATCTGTCTATT
TCGTTCATCCATAGTTGCCTGACTCCCCGTCGTGTAGATAACTACGATACGGGAGGGCTTACCATCTGGC
CCCAGTGCTGCAATGATACCGCGAGACCCACGCTCACCGGCTCCAGATTTATCAGCAATAAACCAGCCAG
CCGGAAGGGCCGAGCGCAGAAGTGGTCCTGCAACTTTATCCGCCTCCATCCAGTCTATTAATTGTTGCCG
GGAAGCTAGAGTAAGTAGTTCGCCAGTTAATAGTTTGCGCAACGTTGTTGCCATTGCTACAGGCATCGTG
GTGTCACGCTCGTCGTTTGGTATGGCTTCATTCAGCTCCGGTTCCCAACGATCAAGGCGAGTTACATGAT
CCCCCATGTTGTGCAAAAAAGCGGTTAGCTCCTTCGGTCCTCCGATCGTTGTCAGAAGTAAGTTGGCCGC
AGTGTTATCACTCATGGTTATGGCAGCACTGCATAATTCTCTTACTGTCATGCCATCCGTAAGATGCTTT
TCTGTGACTGGTGAGTACTCAACCAAGTCATTCTGAGAATAGTGTATGCGGCGACCGAGTTGCTCTTGCC
CGGCGTCAATACGGGATAATACCGCGCCACATAGCAGAACTTTAAAAGTGCTCATCATTGGAAAACGTTC
TTCGGGGCGAAAACTCTCAAGGATCTTACCGCTGTTGAGATCCAGTTCGATGTAACCCACTCGTGCACCC
AACTGATCTTCAGCATCTTTTACTTTCACCAGCGTTTCTGGGTGAGCAAAAACAGGAAGGCAAAATGCCG
CAAAAAAGGGAATAAGGGCGACACGGAAATGTTGAATACTCATACTCTTCCTTTTTCAATATTATTGAAG
CATTTATCAGGGTTATTGTCTCATGAGCGGATACATATTTGAATGTATTTAGAAAAATAAACAAATAGGG
GTTCCGCGCACATTTCCCCGAAAAGTGCCACCTGCATAATGAAAGACCCCACCTGTAGGTTTGGCAAGCT
AGCTTAAGTAACGCCATTTTGCAAGGCATGGAAAAATACATAACTGAGAATAGAAAAGTTCAGATCAAGG
TCAGGAACAGATGGAACAGCTGAATATGGGCCAAACAGGATATCTGTGGTAAGCAGTTCCTGCCCCGGCT
CAGGGCCAAGAACAGATGGAACAGCTGAATATGGGCCAAACAGGATATCTGTGGTAAGCAGTTCCTGCCC
CGGCTCAGGGCCAAGAACAGATGGTCCCCAGATGCGGTCCAGCCCTCAGCAGTTTCTAGAGAACCATCAG
ATGTTTCCAGGGTGCCCCAAGGACCTGAAATGACCCTGTGCCTTATTTGAACTAACCAATCAGTTCGCTT
CTCGCTTCTGTTCGCGCGCTTCTGCTCCCCGAGCTCAATAAAAGAGCCCACAACCCCTCACTCGGCGCGC
CAGTCCTCCGATTGACTGAGTCGCCCGGGTACCCGTGTATCCAATAAACCCTCTTGCAGTTGCATCCGAC
TTGTGGTCTCGCTGTTCCTTGGGAGGGTCTCCTCTGAGTGATTGACTACCCGTCAGCGGGGGTCTTTCAT
TTGGGGGCTCGTCCGGGATCGGGAGACCCCTGCCCAGGGACCACCGACCCACCACCGGGAGGTAAGCTGG
CCAGCAACTTATCTGTGTCTGTCCGATTGTCTAGTGTCTATGACTGATTTTATGCGCCTGCGTCGGTACT
AGTTAGCTAACTAGCTCTGTATCTGGCGGACCCGTGGTGGAACTGACGAGTTCGGAACACCCGGCCGCAA
CCCTGGGAGACGTCCCAGGGACTTCGGGGGCCGTTTTTGTGGCCCGACCTGAGTCCAAAAATCCCGATCG
TTTTGGACTCTTTGGTGCACCCCCCTAATAGGAGGGATATGTGGTTCTGGTAGGAGACGAGAACCTAAAA
CAGTTCCCGCCTCCGTCTGAATTTTTGCTTTCGGTTTGGGA
