>Addgene plasmid #133254 | pMXs_FLAG-NDT1 | depositor partial sequence | sequence record 256068 | Insert
ATGACCCAAACCGATAACCCCGTTCCGAACTGTGGTCTGTTGCCCGAGCAGCAGTATTGCTCAGCAGATC
ACGAAGAGCCTCTTCTGCTCCATGAAGAACAATTGATTTTTCCAGACCATTCCTCACAACTTAGTTCAGC
GGACATTATTGAACCGATCAAGATGAACTCTTCAACAGAATCAATCATTGGGACGACGCTTCGGAAGAAA
TGGGTTCCCCTCAGCAGCACGCAAATCACCGCCCTCTCCGGGGCTTTTGCAGGGTTTCTCAGCGGCGTGG
CTGTATGCCCCCTGGACGTGGCGAAAACCAGATTGCAGGCGCAAGGCTTGCAGACTCGGTTCGAAAACCC
CTATTACAGAGGCATCATGGGGACACTTTCTACTATTGTACGAGATGAAGGCCCCCGGGGACTGTACAAG
GGTCTGGTCCCTATAGTTCTTGGTTATTTCCCCACATGGATGATCTATTTCTCTGTTTATGAGTTCTCCA
AGAAATTTTTTCACGGCATCTTCCCGCAATTCGACTTCGTTGCCCAATCATGCGCTGCGATAACGGCAGG
AGCAGCGTCTACTACGCTCACAAACCCAATATGGGTAGTAAAAACTCGATTGATGCTGCAAAGTAATCTG
GGCGAGCATCCGACTCATTACAAGGGAACCTTCGACGCTTTTCGGAAGCTCTTCTACCAAGAGGGATTCA
AAGCCTTGTACGCCGGGCTTGTGCCAAGCCTTCTCGGACTGTTCCATGTTGCTATTCATTTTCCTATTTA
CGAGGACCTTAAAGTGCGCTTCCATTGTTATTCACGCGAGAACAACACTAACAGCATAAACCTCCAGAGA
CTGATAATGGCATCCAGTGTCTCAAAGATGATTGCCAGTGCGGTGACGTATCCCCACGAAATACTCCGCA
CTCGGATGCAACTCAAGTCTGACATACCCGACTCAATACAGAGGCGCTTGTTCCCCCTCATAAAAGCGAC
CTATGCTCAGGAAGGCCTGAAGGGATTTTACAGTGGTTTCACCACCAACCTTGTTCGCACCATACCCGCT
TCTGCAATTACTTTGGTTAGCTTTGAGTATTTTAGAAACAGGTTGGAGAATATTTCAACGATGGTTATCT
AA
